>Addgene plasmid #13323 | pMK90 | addgene partial sequence | sequence record 19687 | 13323 with Amp-R
CCCACTCGTGCACCCAACTGATCTTCAGCATCTTTTACTTTCACCAGCGTTTCTGGGTGAGCAAAAACAG
GAAGGCAAAATGCCGCAAAAAAGGGAATAAGGGCGACACGGAAATGTTGAATACTCATACTCTTCCTTTT
TCAATATTATTGAAGCATTTATCAGGGTTATTGTCTCATGAGCGGATACATATTTGAATGTATTTAGAAA
AATAAACAAATAGGGGTTCCGCGCACATTTCCCCGAAAAGTGCCACCTGACGTCTAAGAAACCATTATTA
TCATGACATTAACCTATAAAAATAGGCGTATCACGAGGCCCTTTCGTCTTCAAGAATTCTCATGTTTGAC
AGCTTATCATCGATAAGCTTCACGCTGCCGCAAGCACTCAGGGCGCAAGGGCTGCTAAAGGAAGCGGAAC
ACGTAGAAAGCCAGTCCGCAGAAACGGTGCTGACCCCGGATGAATGTCAGCTACTGGGCTATCTGGACAA
GGGAAAACGCAAGCGCANAGAGAAAGCAGGTAGCTTGCAGTGGGCTTACATGGCGATAGCTAGACTGGGC
GGTTTTATGGACAGCAAGCGAACCGGAATTGCCAGCTGGGGCGCCCTCTGGTAAGGTTGGGAAGCCCTGC
AAAGTAAACTGGATGGCTTTCTTGCCGCCNAGGATCTGATGGCGCAGGGGATCAAGATCCCGTGATGACC
TCATTAAAAACACGCTGCAATCCCTCCTCATCTTTGCAGGCAAGTCCGATTTTTTTG
