>Addgene plasmid #13323 | pMK90 | addgene partial sequence | sequence record 19688 | 13323 with gyrA-R 5'-caacgaaatcgaccgtctct
TTTCGCCAGACGGAATTTCCGTATAACGCATTGCCGCCGCAGAGTCGCCGTCGATAGAACCGAAGTTACC
CTGACCGTCTACCAGCATATAACGCAGCGAGAATGGCTGCGCCATGCGGACGATCGTGTCATAGACCGCC
GAGTCACCATGGGGATGGTATTTACCGATTACGTCACCAACGACACGGGCAGATTTTTTATAGGCTTTGT
TCCAGTCATTGCCTAGTACGTTCATGGCGTAAAGTACGCGACGGTGTACCGGCTTCAGGCCATCTCGGAC
ATCTGGCAGCGCACGGCCAACAATGACCGACATCGCATAATCCAGATAGGAGCTCTTCAGCTCTTCCTCA
ATGTTGACCGGTGTAATTTCTCTCGCAAGGTCGCTCATCTAACCGCTATCCCTCTACTGTATCCCGGATT
CAAAGGTCGCAAATTATAACACAGCCGCGCAGTTTGAGGTAAACCTATACGCTTTATTCACATCCAATGC
CTGATATACTCGTTTGTCTTGCCAATTACGGAGTAGAAGTGCCAATGAATGCCGAAAAATCGCCGGTAAA
CCATAACGTAGACCACGAAGAGATCGCTAAATTTGAAGCCGTCGCCTCCCGCTGGTGGGATCTGGAAGGT
GAGTTCAAACCGCTGCACCGCATTAACCCGCTGCGTCTGGGCTATATTGCCGAGCGTGCTGGCGGTTTAT
TTGGCAAAAAGGTGCTCGATGTCGGTTGTGGCGGCGGCATTCTGGCCGAGAGTATGGCGCGCGAAGGCGC
GACGGTGACCGGTCTGGATATGGGCTTTGAGCCATTGCAGGTGGCAAAACTGCACGCACTGGAAAGCGGC
ATTCAGGTGGATTACGTGCAGGAAACCGTGGAAGAGCACGCGGCAAAACATG
