[The description below was written by a language model from this plasmid's Addgene catalogue record.]
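Description:
pMK90 is a bacterial expression plasmid built on the pKC16 backbone (recorded as about 15.5 kb without insert) that carries the Escherichia coli gyrA gene, encoding the A subunit of DNA gyrase. It is propagated in E. coli and selected with ampicillin. The record lists the copy number as unknown and does not state the origin of replication.

The insert is a large genomic BamHI fragment of roughly 11 kb, considerably longer than a single coding sequence, so it presumably includes flanking chromosomal DNA in addition to gyrA. According to the depositor's notes, this fragment was isolated from a lambda transducing phage carrying the region and was ligated into the BamHI site of pKC16. Both BamHI sites were preserved, so the fragment can be excised again with the same enzyme. The record does not name the promoter driving gyrA expression, does not say whether expression depends on vector-borne or native regulatory sequences, and lists no fusion tags or reporters. The orientation of the fragment is also not given, and no feature table is available to resolve these points.

The associated publication concerns the cloning and simplified purification of the E. coli gyrase A and B proteins, so the plasmid's intended use is overproduction of GyrA in E. coli as a source for purifying the subunit. Purified GyrA can be combined with GyrB to reconstitute active gyrase, the type II topoisomerase that introduces negative supercoils into DNA, for biochemical studies.
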