Addgene plasmid #13323: pMK90
Depositing lab: Martin Gellert. Depositing organization: National Institute of Diabetes & Digestive & Kidney Diseases (NIDDK). Publication: Cloning and simplified purification of Escherichia coli DNA gyrase A and B proteins. Mizuuchi K, Mizuuchi M, O'Dea MH, Gellert M. J Biol Chem. 1984 Jul 25. 259(14):9199-201. PubMed 6086626.
Backbone
  Vector backbone: pKC16
  Backbone size w/o insert (bp): 15500
  Vector type: Bacterial Expression
Growth in bacteria
  Bacterial resistance: Ampicillin, 100 μg/mL
  Growth temperature: 37°C
  Growth strain: DH5alpha
  Copy number: Unknown
Gene/Insert
  Gene/Insert name: gyrA (alt name: gyrase A)
  Species: Escherichia coli
  Insert size (bp): 11000
  Cloning method: Restriction Enzyme; 5′ cloning site BamHI (not destroyed); 3′ cloning site BamHI (not destroyed)
  Sequencing primers: 5′ n/a
Terms and licenses: Academic/Nonprofit Terms; Industry Terms: Not Available to Industry
Depositor comments: A BamHI fragment containing the gyrA gene was isolated from lambda dnalA and inserted into the BamHI site of pKC16.
How to cite: pMK90 was a gift from Martin Gellert (Addgene plasmid # 13323 ; http://n2t.net/addgene:13323 ; RRID:Addgene_13323)
